Addgene plasmid #159818: pMNK54 - piRNAi 21ur-1224 - him-5
Purpose: piRNA-induced RNA interference (piRNAi) to induce males in transgenic animals
Depositing lab: Christian Froekjaer-Jensen. Depositing organization: King Abdullah University of Science and Technology (KAUST). Publication: Reprogramming the piRNA pathway for multiplexed and transgenerational gene silencing in C. elegans. Priyadarshini M, Ni JZ, Vargas-Velazquez AM, Gu SG, Frokjaer-Jensen C. Nat Methods. 2022 Feb;19(2):187-194. doi: 10.1038/s41592-021-01369-z. Epub 2022 Feb 3. PubMed 35115715.
Backbone
  Vector backbone: pTwist+Amp+High+Copy
  Vector type: Worm Expression
Growth in bacteria
  Bacterial resistance: Ampicillin, 100 μg/mL
  Growth temperature: 37°C
  Growth strain: DH5alpha
  Copy number: High Copy
Gene/Insert
  Gene/Insert name: him-5 piRNAi 21ur-1224
  Species: C. elegans (nematode)
  Mutation: Not applicable
  Cloning method: Unknown
Terms and licenses: Academic/Nonprofit Terms; Industry Terms: Not Available to Industry
Depositor comments: See www.wormbuilder.org for more information.
How to cite: pMNK54 - piRNAi 21ur-1224 - him-5 was a gift from Christian Froekjaer-Jensen (Addgene plasmid # 159818 ; http://n2t.net/addgene:159818 ; RRID:Addgene_159818)
