[The description below was written by a language model from this plasmid's Addgene catalogue record and pLannotate feature annotations shown in this document.]
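Description:
pMNK54 - piRNAi 21ur-1224 - him-5 is a small (about 3.6 kb) worm expression plasmid built on the pTwist Amp High Copy backbone, a synthetic-gene cloning vector. It is propagated in E. coli through a high-copy ColE1/pUC-type origin and selected with ampicillin through a bla (AmpR) cassette driven by its own promoter. The automated annotation also picks up a short lacZα remnant and an attB1-like Gateway recombination site. These appear to be backbone sequences, and the record assigns them no function in this design.

The payload is a C. elegans insert named "him-5 piRNAi 21ur-1224". The feature table does not annotate it. It presumably lies in the unannotated region of roughly 1.4 kb upstream of the lacZα fragment, but its internal organisation, promoter elements and number of guide sequences are not stated. From the name and stated purpose, the insert is based on the piRNA locus 21ur-1224, reprogrammed so that the expressed piRNA(s) target him-5. In piRNA-induced RNA interference, synthetic 21-nucleotide piRNAs expressed from a transgene recruit the endogenous germline piRNA pathway to silence a chosen gene. Loss of him-5 function is known to give a high incidence of males through increased X-chromosome nondisjunction in hermaphrodites.

The recorded use is accordingly to induce males in transgenic animals, which is convenient for setting up genetic crosses without a him mutation in the strain background. It belongs to a toolkit developed for multiplexed and transgenerational gene silencing in C. elegans.
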