Features (pLannotate 1.2.2; 5 found; start..end, strand, type, name):
   1418..1461    +  CDS            lacZα (fragment): LacZα fragment of β-galactosidase; lacZ fragment
   1548..1652    +  promoter       AmpR promoter: bla
   1653..2513    +  CDS            AmpR: β-lactamase; bla; confers resistance to ampicillin, carbenicillin, and related antibiotics
   2613..2637    +  protein_bind   attB1: mutant version of attB; recombination site for the Gateway® BP reaction BP Clonase™
   2754..3342    +  rep_origin     ori: high-copy-number ColE1/pMB1/pBR322/pUC origin of replication
>Addgene plasmid #159818 | pMNK54 - piRNAi 21ur-1224 - him-5 | addgene full sequence | sequence record 317370 | Addgene NGS Result
CACTGAGCCTCCACCTAGCCTCGCGCTTGACGCGCTAGTCAACTAACATAAAAAAGGTGAAACATTGCGA
GGATACATAGAAAAAACAATACTTCGAATTCATTTTTCAATTACAAATCCTGAAATGTTTCACTGTGTTC
CTATAAGAAAACATTGAAACAAAATATTAAGTGAGTTAGCTTTCCGGAGCTTCTAATTTTGATTTTGATT
TTGAAATCGAATTTGCAAATCCAATTAAAAATCATTTTCTGATAATTAGACAGTTCCTTATCGTTAATTT
TATTATATCTATCGAGTTAGAAATTGCAACGAAGATAATGTCTTCCAAATACTGAAAATTTGAAAATATG
TTTCCTCACGAAAAACCTGCCTATTGCCAGAACTCAAAATATGAAATTTTTATAGTTTTGTTGAAACAGT
AAGAAAATCTTGTAATTACTGTAAACTGTTTGCTTTTTTTAAAGTCAACCTACTTCAAATCTACTTCAAA
AATTATAATGTTTCAAATTACATAACTGTGTATGCAGAGAGATCAGTAGGTACTGTAGAGCTTCAATGTT
GATAAGATTTATTAACACAGTGAAACAGGTAATAGTTGTTTGTTGCAAAATCGGAAATCTCTACATTTCA
TATGGTTTTTAATTACAGGTTTGTTTTATAAAATAATTGTGTGATGGATATTATTTTCAGACCTCATACT
AATCTGCAAACCTTCAAACAATATGTGAAGTCTACTCTGTTTCACTCAACCATTCATTTCAATTTGGAAA
AAAATCAAAGAAATGTTGAAAAATTTTCCTGTTTCAACATTATGACAAAAATGTTATGATTTTAATAAAA
ACAATCGATCACTGTTGACAATCACTTCTGTTTTTCTTAGAAGTGTTTTCCGGAAACGCGTAATTGGTTT
TATCACAAATCGAAAACAAACAAAAATTTTTTTAATTATTTCTTTGCTAGTTTTGTAGTTGAAAATTCAC
TATAATCATGAATAAGTGAGCTGCCCAAGTAAACAAAGAAAATTTGGCAGCGGCCGACAACTACCGGGTT
GCCCGATTTATCAGTGGAGGATAATCCGGCACGTAGAATGTATCTAATGTGATGTACACGGTTTTCATTT
AAAAACAAATTGAAACAGAAATGACTACATTTTCAAATTGTCTATTTTTGCTGTGTTTATTTTGCCACCA
ACAATCGATGCGACCAACTGTTTTTTCAATCTAGTAAACTCACTTAATGCAATTCCTCCAGCCACATATG
TAAACGTTGTATACATGCAGAAAACGGTTTTTTGGTTTTAATGGGAACTTTTGACAAATTGTTCGAAAAT
CTTAAGCTGTCCCATTTCAGTTGGGTGATCGATTTAGGTCAGGCGGAATGGCACTTCCTTATTCCAGATG
CGTGCGGATTATGCATGACTGGCCGTCGTTTTACAACGTCGTGACTGGGAAAACCCTGGCGCTTGTGGTG
GATCACAGTTATTGGAGACTTCCTTGGCCGTACGATGGGTTTTGTTTCAGGTATCTGGCACTTTTCGGGG
AAATGTGCGCGGAACCCCTATTTGTTTATTTTTCTAAATACATTCAAATATGTATCCGCTCATGAGACAA
TAACCCTGATAAATGCTTCAATAATATTGAAAAAGGAAGAGTATGAGTATTCAACATTTCCGTGTCGCCC
TTATTCCCTTTTTTGCGGCATTTTGCCTTCCTGTTTTTGCTCACCCAGAAACGCTGGTGAAAGTAAAAGA
TGCTGAAGATCAGTTGGGTGCACGAGTGGGTTACATCGAACTGGATCTCAACAGCGGTAAGATCCTTGAG
AGTTTTCGCCCCGAAGAACGTTTTCCAATGATGAGCACTTTTAAAGTTCTGCTATGTGGCGCGGTATTAT
CCCGTATTGACGCCGGGCAAGAGCAACTCGGTCGCCGCATACACTATTCTCAGAATGACTTGGTTGAGTA
CTCACCAGTCACAGAAAAGCATCTTACGGATGGCATGACAGTAAGAGAATTATGCAGTGCTGCCATAACC
ATGAGTGATAACACTGCGGCCAACTTACTTCTGACAACGATCGGAGGACCGAAGGAGCTAACCGCTTTTT
TGCACAACATGGGGGATCATGTAACTCGCCTTGATCGTTGGGAACCGGAGCTGAATGAAGCCATACCAAA
CGACGAGCGTGACACCACGATGCCTGTAGCAATGGCAACAACGTTGCGCAAACTATTAACTGGCGAACTA
CTTACTCTAGCTTCCCGGCAACAATTAATAGACTGGATGGAGGCGGATAAAGTTGCAGGACCACTTCTGC
GCTCGGCCCTTCCGGCTGGCTGGTTTATTGCTGATAAATCTGGAGCCGGTGAGCGTGGCTCTCGCGGTAT
CATTGCAGCACTGGGGCCAGATGGTAAGCCCTCCCGTATCGTAGTTATCTACACGACGGGGAGTCAGGCA
ACTATGGATGAACGAAATAGACAGATCGCTGAGATAGGTGCCTCACTGATTAAGCATTGGTAACTGTCAG
ACCAAGTTTACTCATATATACTTTAGATTGATTTAAAACTTCATTTTTAATTTAAAAGGATCTAGGTGAA
GATCCTTGAATTGCCATTATCAACAAGTTTGTACAAAAAAGCAGGCTCCGAATTGGTATCACGAGGACGA
TTTGAAGCCCCCTACCCATTTACGCTGACTTGACGGGACGGCGGCTTTGTTGAATAGAGCGTCAGACCCC
GTAGAAAAGATCAAAGGATCTTCTTGAGATCCTTTTTTTCTGCGCGTAATCTGCTGCTTGCAAACAAAAA
AACCACCGCTACCAGCGGTGGTTTGTTTGCCGGATCAAGAGCTACCAACTCTTTTTCCGAAGGTAACTGG
CTTCAGCAGAGCGCAGATACCAAATACTGTTCTTCTAGTGTAGCCGTAGTTAGGCCACCACTTCAAGAAC
TCTGTAGCACCGCCTACATACCTCGCTCTGCTAATCCTGTTACCAGTGGCTGCTGCCAGTGGCGATAAGT
CGTGTCTTACCGGGTTGGACTCAAGACGATAGTTACCGGATAAGGCGCAGCGGTCGGGCTGAACGGGGGG
TTCGTGCACACAGCCCAGCTTGGAGCGAACGACCTACACCGAACTGAGATACCTACAGCGTGAGCTATGA
GAAAGCGCCACGCTTCCCGAAGGGAGAAAGGCGGACAGGTATCCGGTAAGCGGCAGGGTCGGAACAGGAG
AGCGCACGAGGGAGCTTCCAGGGGGAAACGCCTGGTATCTTTATAGTCCTGTCGGGTTTCGCCACCTCTG
ACTTGAGCGTCGATTTTTGTGATGCTCGTCAGGGGGGCGGAGCCTATGGAAAAACGCCAGCAACGCGGCC
TTTTTACGGTTCCTGGCCTTTTGCTGGCCTTTTGCTCACATGTTCTTTCCAGCGACATATGCCATACGCC
GAACTGAACTCCACCTAATGTCTTGGAGATTGTCGGATAGCGCGGAATAGGATTGTGCCCTCTGAGCGGA
TAACAATTTCACACAGGAAACAGCTATGACCATGACACATGCATCCACCATCGCAGACTTATCAT
